>Addgene plasmid #82287 | pDONR223_PDCD1LG2_WT | addgene full sequence | sequence record 165353 | Addgene NGS result
CGTCAGACCCCGTAGAAAAGATCAAAGGATCTTCTTGAGATCCTTTTTTTCTGCGCGTAATCTGCTGCTT
GCAAACAAAAAAACCACCGCTACCAGCGGTGGTTTGTTTGCCGGATCAAGAGCTACCAACTCTTTTTCCG
AAGGTAACTGGCTTCAGCAGAGCGCAGATACCAAATACTGTTCTTCTAGTGTAGCCGTAGTTAGGCCACC
ACTTCAAGAACTCTGTAGCACCGCCTACATACCTCGCTCTGCTAATCCTGTTACCAGTGGCTGCTGCCAG
TGGCGATAAGTCGTGTCTTACCGGGTTGGACTCAAGACGATAGTTACCGGATAAGGCGCAGCGGTCGGGC
TGAACGGGGGGTTCGTGCACACAGCCCAGCTTGGAGCGAACGACCTACACCGAACTGAGATACCTACAGC
GTGAGCTATGAGAAAGCGCCACGCTTCCCGAAGGGAGAAAGGCGGACAGGTATCCGGTAAGCGGCAGGGT
CGGAACAGGAGAGCGCACGAGGGAGCTTCCAGGGGGAAACGCCTGGTATCTTTATAGTCCTGTCGGGTTT
CGCCACCTCTGACTTGAGCGTCGATTTTTGTGATGCTCGTCAGGGGGGCGGAGCCTATGGAAAAACGCCA
GCAACGCGGCCTTTTTACGGTTCCTGGCCTTTTGCTGGCCTTTTGCTCACATGTTCTTTCCTGCGTTATC
CCCTGATTCTGTGGATAACCGTATTACCGCCTTTGAGTGAGCTGATACCGCTCGCCGCAGCCGAACGACC
GAGCGCAGCGAGTCAGTGAGCGAGGAAGCGGAAGAGCGCCCAATACGCAAACCGCCTCTCCCCGCGCGTT
GGCCGATTCATTAATGCAGCTGGCACGACAGGTTTCCCGACTGGAAAGCGGGCAGTGAGCGCAACGCAAT
TAATACGCGTACCGCTAGCCAGGAAGAGTTTGTAGAAACGCAAAAAGGCCATCCGTCAGGATGGCCTTCT
GCTTAGTTTGATGCCTGGCAGTTTATGGCGGGCGTCCTGCCCGCCACCCTCCGGGCCGTTGCTTCACAAC
GTTCAAATCCGCTCCCGGCGGATTTGTCCTACTCAGGAGAGCGTTCACCGACAAACAACAGATAAAACGA
AAGGCCCAGTCTTCCGACTGAGCCTTTCGTTTTATTTGATGCCTGGCAGTTCCCTACTCTCGCGTTAACG
CTAGCATGGATGTTTTCCCAGTCACGACGTTGTAAAACGACGGCCAGTCTTAAGCTCGGGCCCCAAATAA
TGATTTTATTTTGACTGATAGTGACCTGTTCGTTGCAACAAATTGATGAGCAATGCTTTTTTATAATGCC
AACTTTGTACAAAAAAGTTGGCACCATGATCTTCCTCCTGCTAATGTTGAGCCTGGAATTGCAGCTTCAC
CAGATAGCAGCTTTATTCACAGTGACAGTCCCTAAGGAACTGTACATAATAGAGCATGGCAGCAATGTGA
CCCTGGAATGCAACTTTGACACTGGAAGTCATGTGAACCTTGGAGCAATAACAGCCAGTTTGCAAAAGGT
GGAAAATGATACATCCCCACACCGTGAAAGAGCCACTTTGCTGGAGGAGCAGCTGCCCCTAGGGAAGGCC
TCGTTCCACATACCTCAAGTCCAAGTGAGGGACGAAGGACAGTACCAATGCATAATCATCTATGGGGTCG
CCTGGGACTACAAGTACCTGACTCTGAAAGTCAAAGCTTCCTACAGGAAAATAAACACTCACATCCTAAA
GGTTCCAGAAACAGATGAGGTAGAGCTCACCTGCCAGGCTACAGGTTATCCTCTGGCAGAAGTATCCTGG
CCAAACGTCAGCGTTCCTGCCAACACCAGCCACTCCAGGACCCCTGAAGGCCTCTACCAGGTCACCAGTG
TTCTGCGCCTAAAGCCACCCCCTGGCAGAAACTTCAGCTGTGTGTTCTGGAATACTCACGTGAGGGAACT
TACTTTGGCCAGCATTGACCTTCAAAGTCAGATGGAACCCAGGACCCATCCAACTTGGCTGCTTCACATT
TTCATCCCCTCCTGCATCATTGCTTTCATTTTCATAGCCACAGTGATAGCCCTAAGAAAACAACTCTGTC
AAAAGCTGTATTCTTCAAAAGACACAACAAAAAGACCTGTCACCACAACAAAGAGGGAAGTGAACAGTGC
TATCTTGCCAACTTTCTTGTACAAAGTTGGCATTATAAGAAAGCATTGCTTATCAATTTGTTGCAACGAA
CAGGTCACTATCAGTCAAAATAAAATCATTATTTGCCATCCAGCTGATATCCCCTATAGTGAGTCGTATT
ACATGGTCATAGCTGTTTCCTGGCAGCTCTGGCCCGTGTCTCAAAATCTCTGATGTTACATTGCACAAGA
TAAAAATATATCATCATGCCTCCTCTAGACCAGCCAGGACAGAAATGCCTCGACTTCGCTGCTACCCAAG
GTTGCCGGGTGACGCACACCGTGGAAACGGATGAAGGCACGAACCCAGTGGACATAAGCCTGTTCGGTTC
GTAAGCTGTAATGCAAGTAGCGTATGCGCTCACGCAACTGGTCCAGAACCTTGACCGAACGCAGCGGTGG
TAACGGCGCAGTGGCGGTTTTCATGGCTTGTTATGACTGTTTTTTTGGGGTACAGTCTATGCCTCGGGCA
TCCAAGCAGCAAGCGCGTTACGCCGTGGGTCGATGTTTGATGTTATGGAGCAGCAACGATGTTACGCAGC
AGGGCAGTCGCCCTAAAACAAAGTTAAACATTATGAGGGAAGCGGTGATCGCCGAAGTATCGACTCAACT
ATCAGAGGTAGTTGGCGTCATCGAGCGCCATCTCGAACCGACGTTGCTGGCCGTACATTTGTACGGCTCC
GCAGTGGATGGCGGCCTGAAGCCACACAGTGATATTGATTTGCTGGTTACGGTGACCGTAAGGCTTGATG
AAACAACGCGGCGAGCTTTGATCAACGACCTTTTGGAAACTTCGGCTTCCCCTGGAGAGAGCGAGATTCT
CCGCGCTGTAGAAGTCACCATTGTTGTGCACGACGACATCATTCCGTGGCGTTATCCAGCTAAGCGCGAA
CTGCAATTTGGAGAATGGCAGCGCAATGACATTCTTGCAGGTATCTTCGAGCCAGCCACGATCGACATTG
ATCTGGCTATCTTGCTGACAAAAGCAAGAGAACATAGCGTTGCCTTGGTAGGTCCAGCGGCGGAGGAACT
CTTTGATCCGGTTCCTGAACAGGATCTATTTGAGGCGCTAAATGAAACCTTAACGCTATGGAACTCGCCG
CCCGACTGGGCTGGCGATGAGCGAAATGTAGTGCTTACGTTGTCCCGCATTTGGTACAGCGCAGTAACCG
GCAAAATCGCGCCGAAGGATGTCGCTGCCGACTGGGCAATGGAGCGCCTGCCGGCCCAGTATCAGCCCGT
CATACTTGAAGCTAGACAGGCTTATCTTGGACAAGAAGAAGATCGCTTGGCCTCGCGCGCAGATCAGTTG
GAAGAATTTGTCCACTACGTGAAAGGCGAGATCACCAAGGTAGTCGGCAAATAACCCTCGAGCCACCCAT
GACCAAAATCCCTTAACGTGAGTTACGCGTCGTTCCACTGAG
Features (pLannotate 1.2.2; 12 found; start..end, strand, type, name):
     35..623     +  rep_origin     ori: high-copy-number ColE1/pMB1/pBR322/pUC origin of replication
    806..898     +  CDS            lacI (fragment): lac repressor; lacI; The lac repressor binds to the lac operator to inhibit transcription in E. coli. This inhibition can be relieved by adding lactose or isopropyl-β-D-thiogalactopyranoside (IPTG).
    953..980     -  terminator     rrnB T2 terminator: transcription terminator T2 from the E. coli rrnB gene
   1112..1155    +  terminator     rrnB T1 terminator: Escherichia coli rrnB; transcription terminator T1 from the E. coli rrnB gene
   1202..1238    -  CDS            lacZα (fragment): LacZα fragment of β-galactosidase; lacZ fragment
   1255..1350    +  protein_bind   attL3: mutant version of attL; recombination site for the Gateway® LR reaction LR Clonase™
   1356..2174    +  CDS            PDCD1LG2: PD1L2_HUMAN - Also known as B7DC, CD273, PDCD1L2, PDL2. Experimental evidence at protein level: Swiss-Prot protein existence level 1. Involved in the costimulatory signal, essential for T-cell proliferation and IFNG production in a PDCD1-independent manner. Interaction with PDCD1 inhibits T-cell proliferation by blocking cell cycle progression and cytokine production (By similarity). From Homo sapiens (Human).
   2179..2274    -  protein_bind   attL3: mutant version of attL; recombination site for the Gateway® LR reaction LR Clonase™
   2293..2311    -  promoter       T7 promoter: promoter for bacteriophage T7 RNA polymerase
   2501..2524    +  promoter       Pc promoter (fragment): intI1 (promoter lies within the coding sequence); class 1 integron promoter
   2700..2756    +  CDS            GmR (fragment): gentamycin acetyltransferase; aacC1; confers resistance to gentamycin
   2763..3554    +  CDS            SmR: aminoglycoside adenylyltransferase (Murphy, 1985); aadA; confers resistance to spectinomycin and streptomycin
