[The description below was written by a language model from this plasmid's Addgene catalogue record and pLannotate feature annotations shown in this document.]
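Description:
pDONR223_PDCD1LG2_WT is a Gateway entry clone built on the Invitrogen pDONR223 backbone, carrying the human PDCD1LG2 open reading frame (also known as PD-L2, B7-DC or CD273), a ligand of the PD-1 receptor involved in regulating T-cell proliferation and cytokine production. It is a small plasmid of about 3.6 kb that is propagated in E. coli from a high-copy ColE1/pUC-type origin and selected with spectinomycin through the aadA (SmR) aminoglycoside adenylyltransferase gene. That gene sits downstream of a fragment of the class 1 integron Pc promoter. The short lacI, lacZα and GmR fragments in the annotation appear to be non-functional backbone remnants.

The roughly 820 bp coding sequence is flanked on both sides by attL recombination sites. The annotation software labels both as attL3, so the record does not resolve their exact identities. These sites allow the ORF to be moved into any compatible destination vector by an LR Clonase reaction. No promoter drives the insert, so the plasmid is a shuttle and archive clone rather than an expression construct. The rrnB T1 and T2 terminators upstream of the cassette insulate it from read-through transcription, and a T7 promoter lies just outside the downstream att site. The ORF is in the "open" configuration, with no stop codon immediately after the insert, which permits C-terminal fusions to tags encoded by the destination vector.

Although the name designates this clone as wild type, the catalogue lists an F229S change relative to the reference transcript. The clone belongs to the Target Accelerator Plasmid Collection, which was assembled for systematic functional comparison of cancer-associated gene variants with their reference alleles.
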