Addgene plasmid #82287: pDONR223_PDCD1LG2_WT
Purpose: Gateway Donor vector containing PDCD1LG2, part of the Target Accelerator Plasmid Collection.
Depositing lab: Jesse Boehm & William Hahn & David Root. Depositing organization: Broad Institute. Publication: Systematic Functional Interrogation of Rare Cancer Variants Identifies Oncogenic Alleles. Kim E, Ilic N, Shrestha Y, Zou L, Kamburov A, Zhu C, Yang X, Lubonja R, Tran N, Nguyen C, Lawrence MS, Piccioni F, Bagul M, Doench JG, Chouinard CR, Wu X, Hogstrom L, Natoli T, Tamayo P, Horn H, Corsello SM, Lage K, Root DE, Subramanian A, Golub TR, Getz G, Boehm JS, Hahn WC. Cancer Discov. 2016 Jul;6(7):714-26. doi: 10.1158/2159-8290.CD-16-0160. Epub 2016 May 4. PubMed 27147599.
Backbone
  Vector backbone: pDONR223
  Backbone manufacturer: Invitrogen
  Backbone size w/o insert (bp): 2790
  Vector type: Gateway Entry vector
Growth in bacteria
  Bacterial resistance: Spectinomycin, 50 μg/mL
  Growth temperature: 37°C
  Growth strain: DH5alpha
  Copy number: High Copy
Gene/Insert
  Gene/Insert name: PDCD1LG2 (alt name: NM_025239.3)
  Species: H. sapiens (human)
  Mutation: F229S
  Entrez Gene: PDCD1LG2 (a.k.a. B7DC, Btdc, CD273, PD-L2, PDCD1L2, PDL2, bA574F11.2)
  Promoter: None
  Cloning method: Gateway Cloning
  Sequencing primers: 5′ M13pUC-fwd; 3′ M13-Rev
Terms and licenses: Academic/Nonprofit Terms; Industry Terms: Not Available to Industry
Depositor comments: Open state: NO stop codon immediately follows insert. Supporting reference: Systematic morphological profiling of human gene and allele function via Cell Painting. Rohban MH, et al. Elife. 2017, Mar 18;6. pii: e24060. PubMed PMID 28315521
How to cite: pDONR223_PDCD1LG2_WT was a gift from Jesse Boehm & William Hahn & David Root (Addgene plasmid # 82287 ; http://n2t.net/addgene:82287 ; RRID:Addgene_82287)
