>Addgene plasmid #82287 | pDONR223_PDCD1LG2_WT | depositor partial sequence | sequence record 155658 | Insert sequence
ATGATCTTCCTCCTGCTAATGTTGAGCCTGGAATTGCAGCTTCACCAGATAGCAGCTTTATTCACAGTGA
CAGTCCCTAAGGAACTGTACATAATAGAGCATGGCAGCAATGTGACCCTGGAATGCAACTTTGACACTGG
AAGTCATGTGAACCTTGGAGCAATAACAGCCAGTTTGCAAAAGGTGGAAAATGATACATCCCCACACCGT
GAAAGAGCCACTTTGCTGGAGGAGCAGCTGCCCTAGGGAAGGCCTCGTTCCACATACCTCAAGTCCAAGT
GAGGGACGAAGGACAGTACCAATGCATAATCATCTATGGGGTCGCCTGGGACTACAAGTACCTGACTCTG
AAAGTCAAAGCTTCCTACAGGAAAATAAACACTCACATCCTAAAGGTTCCAGAAACAGATGAGGTAGAGC
TCACCTGCCAGGCTACAGGTTATCCTCTGGCAGAAGTATCCTGGCCAAACGTCAGCGTTCCTGCCAACAC
CAGCCACTCCAGGACCCCTGAAGGCCTCTACCAGGTCACCAGTGTTCTGCGCCTAAAGCCACCCCCTGGC
AGAAACTTCAGCTGTGTGTTCTGGAATACTCACGTGAGGGAACTTACTTTGGCCAGCATTGACCTTCAAA
GTCAGATGGAACCCAGGACCCATCCAACTTGGCTGCTTCACATTTTCATCCCCTCCTGCATCATTGCTTT
CATTTTCATAGCCACAGTGATAGCCCTAAGAAAACAACTCTGTCAAAAGCTGTATTCTTCAAAAGACACA
ACAAAAAGACCTGTCACCACAACAAAGAGGGAAGTGAACAGTGCTATC
